>Addgene plasmid #233547 | JDW 1473 (pLenti-BLAST-ZIC3-P2A-H2A-mCherry) | addgene full sequence | sequence record 462777 | Addgene NGS Result
TCCCCCTCCCTATTGCCACGGCGGAACTCATCGCCGCCTGCCTTGCCCGCTGCTGGACAGGGGCTCGGCT
GTTGGGCACTGACAATTCCGTGGTGTTGTCGGGGAAGCTGACGTCCTTTCCATGGCTGCTCGCCTGTGTT
GCCACCTGGATTCTGCGCGGGACGTCCTTCTGCTACGTCCCTTCGGCCCTCAATCCAGCGGACCTTCCTT
CCCGCGGCCTGCTGCCGGCTCTGCGGCCTCTTCCGCGTCTTCGCCTTCGCCCTCAGACGAGTCGGATCTC
CCTTTGGGCCGCCTCCCCGCCTGGAATTCTGCAGATATCCGGTTAGTAATGAGTTTGGAATTAATTCTGT
GGAATGTGTGTCAGTTAGGGTGTGGAAAGTCCCCAGGCTCCCCAGCAGGCAGAAGTATGCAAAGCATGCA
TCTCAATTAGTCAGCAACCAGGTGTGGAAAGTCCCCAGGCTCCCCAGCAGGCAGAAGTATGCAAAGCATG
CATCTCAATTAGTCAGCAACCATAGTCCCGCCCCTAACTCCGCCCATCCCGCCCCTAACTCCGCCCAGTT
CCGCCCATTCTCCGCCCCATGGCTGACTAATTTTTTTTATTTATGCAGAGGCCGAGGCCGCCTCTGCCTC
TGAGCTATTCCAGAAGTAGTGAGGAGGCTTTTTTGGAGGCCTAGGCTTTTGCAAAAAGCTCCCGGGAGCT
TGTATATCCATTTTCGGATCTGATCAGCACGTGTTGACAATTAATCATCGGCATAGTATATCGGCATAGT
ATAATACGACAAGGTGAGGAACTAAACCATGGCCAAGCCTTTGTCTCAAGAAGAATCCACCCTCATTGAA
AGAGCAACGGCTACAATCAACAGCATCCCCATCTCTGAAGACTACAGCGTCGCCAGCGCAGCTCTCTCTA
GCGACGGCCGCATCTTCACTGGTGTCAATGTATATCATTTTACTGGGGGACCTTGTGCAGAACTCGTGGT
GCTGGGCACTGCTGCTGCTGCGGCAGCTGGCAACCTGACTTGTATCGTCGCGATCGGAAATGAGAACAGG
GGCATCTTGAGCCCCTGCGGACGGTGCCGACAGGTGCTTCTCGATCTGCATCCTGGGATCAAAGCCATAG
TGAAGGACAGTGATGGACAGCCGACGGCAGTTGGGATTCGTGAATTGCTGCCCTCTGGTTATGTGTGGGA
GGGCTAAGCACAATTCGAGCTCGGTACCTTTAAGACCAATGACTTACAAGGCAGCTGTAGATCTTAGCCA
CTTTTTAAAAGAAAAGGGGGGACTGGAAGGGCTAGCTCACTCCCAACGAAGACAAGATCTGCTTTTTGCT
TGTACTGGGTCTCTCTGGTTAGACCAGATCTGAGCCTGGGAGCTCTCTGGCTAACTAGGGAACCCACTGC
TTAAGCCTCAATAAAGCTTGCCTTGAGTGCTTCAAGTAGTGTGTGCCCGTCTGTTGTGTGACTCTGGTAA
CTAGAGATCCCTCAGACCCTTTTAGTCAGTGTGGAAAATCTCTAGCAGTAGTAGTTCATGTCATCTTATT
ATTCAGTATTTATAACTTGCAAAGAAATGAATATCAGAGAGTGAGAGGAACTTGTTTATTGCAGCTTATA
ATGGTTACAAATAAAGCAATAGCATCACAAATTTCACAAATAAAGCATTTTTTTCACTGCATTCTAGTTG
TGGTTTGTCCAAACTCATCAATGTATCTTATCATGTCTGGCTCTAGCTATCCCGCCCCTAACTCCGCCCA
TCCCGCCCCTAACTCCGCCCAGTTCCGCCCATTCTCCGCCCCATGGCTGACTAATTTTTTTTATTTATGC
AGAGGCCGAGGCCGCCTCGGCCTCTGAGCTATTCCAGAAGTAGTGAGGAGGCTTTTTTGGAGGCCTAGGG
ACGTACCCAATTCGCCCTATAGTGAGTCGTATTACGCGCGCTCACTGGCCGTCGTTTTACAACGTCGTGA
CTGGGAAAACCCTGGCGTTACCCAACTTAATCGCCTTGCAGCACATCCCCCTTTCGCCAGCTGGCGTAAT
AGCGAAGAGGCCCGCACCGATCGCCCTTCCCAACAGTTGCGCAGCCTGAATGGCGAATGGG
[124 nt withheld, positions 2092-2215]
C
[91 nt withheld, positions 2217-2307]
A
[49 nt withheld, positions 2309-2357]
CCTTTGACGTTGGAGTCCACGTTCTTT
[37 nt withheld, positions 2385-2421]
ACCCTATCTCGGTCTATTCTTTTGATTTATAAGGGATTTTGCCGATTTCGGCCTATTGGTTAAAAAATGA
GCTGATTTAACAAAAATTTAACGCGAATTTTAACAAAATATTAACGCTTACAATTTAGGTGGCACTTTTC
GGGGAAATGTGCGCGGAACCCCTATTTGTTTATTTTTCTAAATACATTCAAATATGTATCCGCTCATGAG
ACAATAACCCTGATAAATGCTTCAATAATATTGAAAAAGGAAGAGTATGAGTATTCAACATTTCCGTGTC
GCCCTTATTCCCTTTTTTGCGGCATTTTGCCTTCCTGTTTTTGCTCACCCAGAAACGCTGGTGAAAGTAA
AAGATGCTGAAGATCAGTTGGGTGCACGAGTGGGTTACATCGAACTGGATCTCAACAGCGGTAAGATCCT
TGAGAGTTTTCGCCCCGAAGAACGTTTTCCAATGATGAGCACTTTTAAAGTTCTGCTATGTGGCGCGGTA
TTATCCCGTATTGACGCCGGGCAAGAGCAACTCGGTCGCCGCATACACTATTCTCAGAATGACTTGGTTG
AGTACTCACCAGTCACAGAAAAGCATCTTACGGATGGCATGACAGTAAGAGAATTATGCAGTGCTGCCAT
AACCATGAGTGATAACACTGCGGCCAACTTACTTCTGACAACGATCGGAGGACCGAAGGAGCTAACCGCT
TTTTTGCACAACATGGGGGATCATGTAACTCGCCTTGATCGTTGGGAACCGGAGCTGAATGAAGCCATAC
CAAACGACGAGCGTGACACCACGATGCCTGTAGCAATGGCAACAACGTTGCGCAAACTATTAACTGGCGA
ACTACTTACTCTAGCTTCCCGGCAACAATTAATAGACTGGATGGAGGCGGATAAAGTTGCAGGACCACTT
CTGCGCTCGGCCCTTCCGGCTGGCTGGTTTATTGCTGATAAATCTGGAGCCGGTGAGCGTGGGTCTCGCG
GTATCATTGCAGCACTGGGGCCAGATGGTAAGCCCTCCCGTATCGTAGTTATCTACACGACGGGGAGTCA
GGCAACTATGGATGAACGAAATAGACAGATCGCTGAGATAGGTGCCTCACTGATTAAGCATTGGTAACTG
TCAGACCAAGTTTACTCATATATACTTTAGATTGATTTAAAACTTCATTTTTAATTTAAAAGGATCTAGG
TGAAGATCCTTTTTGATAATCTCATGACCAAAATCCCTTAACGTGAGTTTTCGTTCCACTGAGCGTCAGA
CCCCGTAGAAAAGATCAAAGGATCTTCTTGAGATCCTTTTTTTCTGCGCGTAATCTGCTGCTTGCAAACA
AAAAAACCACCGCTACCAGCGGTGGTTTGTTTGCCGGATCAAGAGCTACCAACTCTTTTTCCGAAGGTAA
CTGGCTTCAGCAGAGCGCAGATACCAAATACTGTTCTTCTAGTGTAGCCGTAGTTAGGCCACCACTTCAA
GAACTCTGTAGCACCGCCTACATACCTCGCTCTGCTAATCCTGTTACCAGTGGCTGCTGCCAGTGGCGAT
AAGTCGTGTCTTACCGGGTTGGACTCAAGACGATAGTTACCGGATAAGGCGCAGCGGTCGGGCTGAACGG
GGGGTTCGTGCACACAGCCCAGCTTGGAGCGAACGACCTACACCGAACTGAGATACCTACAGCGTGAGCT
ATGAGAAAGCGCCACGCTTCCCGAAGGGAGAAAGGCGGACAGGTATCCGGTAAGCGGCAGGGTCGGAACA
GGAGAGCGCACGAGGGAGCTTCCAGGGGGAAACGCCTGGTATCTTTATAGTCCTGTCGGGTTTCGCCACC
TCTGACTTGAGCGTCGATTTTTGTGATGCTCGTCAGGGGGGCGGAGCCTATGGAAAAACGCCAGCAACGC
GGCCTTTTTACGGTTCCTGGCCTTTTGCTGGCCTTTTGCTCACATGTTCTTTCCTGCGTTATCCCCTGAT
TCTGTGGATAACCGTATTACCGCCTTTGAGTGAGCTGATACCGCTCGCCGCAGCCGAACGACCGAGCGCA
GCGAGTCAGTGAGCGAGGAAGCGGAAGAGCGCCCAATACGCAAACCGCCTCTCCCCGCGCGTTGGCCGAT
TCATTAATGCAGCTGGCACGACAGGTTTCCCGACTGGAAAGCGGGCAGTGAGCGCAACGCAATTAATGTG
AGTTAGCTCACTCATTAGGCACCCCAGGCTTTACACTTTATGCTTCCGGCTCGTATGTTGTGTGGAATTG
TGAGCGGATAACAATTTCACACAGGAAACAGCTATGACCATGATTACGCCAAGCGCGCAATTAACCCTCA
CTAAAGGGAACAAAAGCTGGAGCTGCAAGCTTAATGTAGTCTTATGCAATACTCTTGTAGTCTTGCAACA
TGGTAACGATGAGTTAGCAACATGCCTTACAAGGAGAGAAAAAGCACCGTGCATGCCGATTGGTGGAAGT
AAGGTGGTACGATCGTGCCTTATTAGGAAGGCAACAGACGGGTCTGACATGGATTGGACGAACCACTGAA
TTGCCGCATTGCAGAGATATTGTATTTAAGTGCCTAGCTCGATACATAAACGGGTCTCTCTGGTTAGACC
AGATCTGAGCCTGGGAGCTCTCTGGCTAACTAGGGAACCCACTGCTTAAGCCTCAATAAAGCTTGCCTTG
AGTGCTTCAAGTAGTGTGTGCCCGTCTGTTGTGTGACTCTGGTAACTAGAGATCCCTCAGACCCTTTTAG
TCAGTGTGGAAAATCTCTAGCAGTGGCGCCCGAACAGGGACTTGAAAGCGAAAGGGAAACCAGAGGAGCT
CTCTCGACGCAGGACTCGGCTTGCTGAAGCGCGCACGGCAAGAGGCGAGGGGCGGCGACTGGTGAGTACG
CCAAAAATTTTGACTAGCGGAGGCTAGAAGGAGAGAGATGGGTGCGAGAGCGTCAGTATTAAGCGGGGGA
GAATTAGATCGCGATGGGAAAAAATTCGGTTAAGGCCAGGGGGAAAGAAAAAATATAAATTAAAACATAT
AGTATGGGCAAGCAGGGAGCTAGAACGATTCGCAGTTAATCCTGGCCTGTTAGAAACATCAGAAGGCTGT
AGACAAATACTGGGACAGCTACAACCATCCCTTCAGACAGGATCAGAAGAACTTAGATCATTATATAATA
CAGTAGCAACCCTCTATTGTGTGCATCAAAGGATAGAGATAAAAGACACCAAGGAAGCTTTAGACAAGAT
AGAGGAAGAGCAAAACAAAAGTAAGACCACCGCACAGCAAGCGGCCGCTGATCTTCAGACCTGGAGGAGG
AGATATGAGGGACAATTGGAGAAGTGAATTATATAAATATAAAGTAGTAAAAATTGAACCATTAGGAGTA
GCACCCACCAAGGCAAAGAGAAGAGTGGTGCAGAGAGAAAAAAGAGCAGTGGGAATAGGAGCTTTGTTCC
TTGGGTTCTTGGGAGCAGCAGGAAGCACTATGGGCGCAGCGTCAATGACGCTGACGGTACAGGCCAGACA
ATTATTGTCTGGTATAGTGCAGCAGCAGAACAATTTGCTGAGGGCTATTGAGGCGCAACAGCATCTGTTG
CAACTCACAGTCTGGGGCATCAAGCAGCTCCAGGCAAGAATCCTGGCTGTGGAAAGATACCTAAAGGATC
AACAGCTCCTGGGGATTTGGGGTTGCTCTGGAAAACTCATTTGCACCACTGCTGTGCCTTGGAATGCTAG
TTGGAGTAATAAATCTCTGGAACAGATTTGGAATCACACGACCTGGATGGAGTGGGACAGAGAAATTAAC
AATTACACAAGCTTAATACACTCCTTAATTGAAGAATCGCAAAACCAGCAAGAAAAGAATGAACAAGAAT
TATTGGAATTAGATAAATGGGCAAGTTTGTGGAATTGGTTTAACATAACAAATTGGCTGTGGTATATAAA
ATTATTCATAATGATAGTAGGAGGCTTGGTAGGTTTAAGAATAGTTTTTGCTGTACTTTCTATAGTGAAT
AGAGTTAGGCAGGGATATTCACCATTATCGTTTCAGACCCACCTCCCAACCCCGAGGGGACCCGACAGGC
CCGAAGGAATAGAAGAAGAAGGTGGAGAGAGAGACAGAGACAGATCCATTCGATTAGTGAACGGATCTCG
ACGGTATCGGTTAACTTTTAAAAGAAAAGGGGGGATTGGGGGGTACAGTGCAGGGGAAAGAATAGTAGAC
ATAATAGCAACAGACATACAAACTAAAGAATTACAAAAACAAATTACAAAATTCAAAATTTTATCGATAA
GCTTGGGAGTTCCGCGTTACATAACTTACGGTAAATGGCCCGCCTGGCTGACCGCCCAACGACCCCCGCC
CATTGACGTCAATAATGACGTATGTTCCCATAGTAACGCCAATAGGGACTTTCCATTGACGTCAATGGGT
GGAGTATTTACGGTAAACTGCCCACTTGGCAGTACATCAAGTGTATCATATGCCAAGTACGCCCCCTATT
GACGTCAATGACGGTAAATGGCCCGCCTGGCATTATGCCCAGTACATGACCTTATGGGACTTTCCTACTT
GGCAGTACATCTACGTATTAGTCATCGCTATTACCATGGTGATGCGGTTTTGGCAGTACATCAATGGGCG
TGGATAGCGGTTTGACTCACGGGGATTTCCAAGTCTCCACCCCATTGACGTCAATGGGAGTTTGTTTTGG
CACCAAAATCAACGGGACTTTCCAAAATGTCGTAACAACTCCGCCCCATTGACGCAAATGGGCGGTAGGC
GTGTACGGTGGGAGGTCTATATAAGCAGAGCTCGTTTAGTGAACCGTCAGATCGCCTGGAGACGCCATCC
ACGCTGTTTTGACCTCCATAGAAGACACCGACTCTAGTCCAGTGTGGTGGAATTCTGCAGATATCAACAA
GTTTGTACAAAAAAGCAGGCTGGATCCGCCACCATGGGAAAACCTATACCAAATCCCTTGCTGGGCCTGG
ACTCAACAGGTGGTGCTGGTGGTATGACGATGCTCCTGGACGGAGGCCCGCAGTTCCCTGGGCTGGGAGT
GGGCAGCTTCGGCGCGCCGCGCCACCACGAGATGCCCAACCGTGAGCCGGCAGGCATGGGGCTGAATCCC
TTCGGGGACTCAACCCACGCCGCCGCCGCCGCCGCCGCCGCCGCTGCCTTCAAGCTGAGCCCTGCCGCGG
CGCACGATCTATCTTCAGGCCAGAGCTCGGCTTTCACGCCGCAGGGTTCGGGCTACGCCAACGCCCTGGG
CCACCATCACCACCACCATCACCATCATCACCACACCAGCCAGGTGCCCAGCTACGGTGGCGCTGCCTCT
GCCGCCTTCAACTCAACGCGCGAGTTTCTGTTCCGCCAGCGCAGCTCCGGGCTCAGTGAGGCGGCCTCGG
GTGGCGGGCAGCACGGGCTCTTCGCCGGCTCGGCGAGCAGCCTGCATGCTCCAGCTGGCATCCCCGAGCC
CCCTAGCTACTTGCTGTTTCCCGGGCTGCATGAGCAGGGCGCTGGGCACCCGTCGCCCACAGGGCACGTG
GACAACAACCAGGTCCACCTGGGGCTGCGTGGGGAGCTGTTCGGCCGTGCTGACCCATACCGCCCAGTGG
CCAGCCCGCGCACGGACCCCTACGCGGCCGGCGCTCAGTTTCCTAACTACAGCCCCATGAACATGAACAT
GGGAGTGAACGTGGCGGCCCACCACGGGCCCGGCGCCTTCTTCCGTTATATGCGGCAGCCTATCAAGCAG
GAGCTGTCGTGCAAGTGGATCGACGAGGCTCAGCTGAGCCGGCCCAAGAAGAGCTGCGACCGGACCTTCA
GCACCATGCATGAGCTGGTGACACATGTCACCATGGAGCATGTGGGGGGCCCGGAGCAGAACAACCACGT
CTGCTACTGGGAGGAGTGCCCCCGGGAGGGCAAGTCTTTCAAGGCGAAGTACAAACTGGTCAACCACATC
CGAGTGCACACGGGCGAGAAGCCCTTCCCATGCCCCTTCCCGGGCTGCGGGAAGATCTTTGCCCGTTCTG
AGAACCTCAAGATCCACAAGAGGACCCACACAGGTGAGAAACCTTTCAAATGTGAATTTGAAGGCTGTGA
CAGACGCTTTGCCAACAGCAGCGACCGTAAGAAGCACATGCATGTGCATACCTCGGACAAGCCCTATATC
TGCAAAGTGTGCGACAAGTCCTACACGCACCCGAGCTCCCTGCGCAAACACATGAAGGTTCATGAATCTC
AAGGGTCAGATTCCTCCCCTGCTGCCAGTTCAGGCTATGAATCTTCCACTCCACCCGCTATAGCTTCTGC
AAACAGTAAAGATACCACTAAAACCCCTTCTGCAGTTCAAACTAGCACCAGCCACAACCCTGGACTTCCT
CCTAATTTTAACGAATGGTACGTCGGTACCGGAGCCACTAACTTCTCCCTGTTGAAACAAGCAGGGGATG
TCGAAGAGAATCCCGGGCCACCTAGGATGGCAGGTGGAAAAGCAGGTAAAGACAGTGGAAAAGCCAAGAC
GAAAGCCGTCTCCAGATCTCAGAGAGCTGGTCTGCAGTTCCCTGTAGGTCGTATCCACAGGCACCTGAAG
ACACGAACCACCAGCCATGGCCGTGTCGGAGCTACAGCTGCGGTTTACAGTGCTGCTATCCTGGAGTATC
TCACCGCTGAGGTGCTGGAGTTGGCTGGAAACGCTTCTAAGGATCTGAAGGTGAAGCGAATCACTCCCAG
ACATTTACAGCTGGCCATCCGCGGAGACGAGGAGCTGGACTCGCTTATCAAGGCCACCATTGCTGGAGGA
GGAGTCATTCCTCACATCCACAAGTCTCTGATTGGTAAGAAGGGCCAGCAGAAAACCGCAGGGGGGATGG
TGAGCAAGGGCGAGGAGGACAACATGGCCATCATCAAGGAGTTCATGCGCTTCAAGGTGCACATGGAGGG
CTCCGTGAACGGCCACGAGTTCGAGATCGAGGGCGAGGGCGAGGGCCGCCCCTACGAGGGCACCCAGACC
GCCAAGCTGAAGGTGACCAAGGGCGGCCCCCTGCCCTTCGCCTGGGACATCCTGTCCCCTCAGTTCATGT
ACGGCTCCAAGGCCTACGTGAAGCACCCCGCCGACATCCCCGACTACTTGAAGCTGTCCTTCCCCGAGGG
CTTCAAGTGGGAGCGCGTGATGAACTTCGAGGACGGCGGCGTGGTGACCGTGACCCAGGACTCCTCCCTG
CAGGACGGCGAGTTCATCTACAAGGTGAAGCTGCGCGGCACCAACTTCCCCTCCGACGGCCCCGTAATGC
AGAAGAAGACCATGGGCTGGGAGGCCTCCTCCGAGCGGATGTACCCCGAGGACGGCGCCCTGAAGGGCGA
GATCAAGCAGAGGCTGAAGCTGAAGGACGGCGGCCACTACGACGCCGAGGTCAAGACCACCTACAAGGCC
AAGAAGCCCGTGCAGCTGCCCGGCGCCTACAACGTCAACATCAAGCTGGACATCACCTCCCACAACGAGG
ACTACACCATCGTGGAACAGTACGAGCGCGCCGAGGGCCGCCACTCCACCGGCGGCATGGACGAGCTGTA
CAAGTAATGATAGCTCGAGAGATCTCCCAGCTTTCTTGTACAAAGTGGTTGATATCCAGCACAGTGGCGG
CCGCTCGACAATCAACCTCTGGATTACAAAATTTGTGAAAGATTGACTGGTATTCTTAACTATGTTGCTC
CTTTTACGCTATGTGGATACGCTGCTTTAATGCCTTTGTATCATGCTATTGCTTCCCGTATGGCTTTCAT
TTTCTCCTCCTTGTATAAATCCTGGTTGCTGTCTCTTTATGAGGAGTTGTGGCCCGTTGTCAGGCAACGT
GGCGTGGTGTGCACTGTGTTTGCTGACGCAACCCCCACTGGTTGGGGCATTGCCACCACCTGTCAGCTCC
TTTCCGGGACTTTCGCTT
Features (pLannotate 1.2.2; 33 found; start..end, strand, type, name):
    356..685     +  promoter       SV40 promoter: SV40 enhancer and early promoter
    733..780     +  promoter       EM7 promoter: synthetic bacterial promoter&nbsp
    799..1197    +  CDS            BSD: blasticidin S deaminase; Aspergillus terreus BSD; confers resistance to blasticidin
   1214..1351    +  CDS            nef (fragment): NEF_HV1LA - Experimental evidence at protein level: Swiss-Prot protein existence level 1. Extracellular Nef protein targets CD4(+) T-lymphocytes for apoptosis by interacting with CXCR4 surface receptors. From Human immunodeficiency virus type 1 group M subtype B (isolate Lai) (HIV-1).
   1337..1517    +  LTR            5' LTR (truncated): truncated 5' long terminal repeat (LTR) from HIV-1
   1589..1710    +  polyA_signal   SV40 poly(A) signal: SV40 polyadenylation signal
   1750..1885    +  rep_origin     SV40 ori: SV40 origin of replication
   1906..1924    -  promoter       T7 promoter: promoter for bacteriophage T7 RNA polymerase
   1932..2087    +  CDS            lacZα (fragment): LacZα fragment of β-galactosidase; lacZ fragment
   2092..2520    +  rep_origin     f1 ori (sequence partly withheld): f1 bacteriophage origin of replication; arrow indicates direction of (+) strand synthesis
   2573..2677    +  promoter       AmpR promoter: bla
   2678..3538    +  CDS            AmpR: β-lactamase; bla; confers resistance to ampicillin, carbenicillin, and related antibiotics
   3709..4297    +  rep_origin     ori: high-copy-number ColE1/pMB1/pBR322/pUC origin of replication
   4480..4572    +  CDS            lacI (fragment): lac repressor; lacI; The lac repressor binds to the lac operator to inhibit transcription in E. coli. This inhibition can be relieved by adding lactose or isopropyl-β-D-thiogalactopyranoside (IPTG).
   4585..4606    +  protein_bind   CAP binding site: CAP binding activates transcription in the presence of cAMP. E. coli catabolite activator protein
   4621..4651    +  promoter       lac promoter: promoter for the E. coli lac operon
   4659..4675    +  protein_bind   lac operator: The lac repressor binds to the lac operator to inhibit transcription in E. coli. This inhibition can be relieved by adding lactose or isopropyl-β-D-thiogalactopyranoside (IPTG). lac repressor encoded by lacI
   4720..4738    +  promoter       T3 promoter: promoter for bacteriophage T3 RNA polymerase
   4766..4992    +  promoter       RSV promoter: Rous sarcoma virus enhancer/promoter
   4993..5173    +  LTR            5' LTR (truncated): truncated 5' long terminal repeat (LTR) from HIV-1
   5220..5345    +  misc_feature   HIV-1 Ψ: packaging signal of human immunodeficiency virus type 1
   5329..5692    +  CDS            HIV-1 gag (fragment): gag protein from human immunodeficiency virus 1; gag
   5838..6071    +  misc_feature   RRE: The Rev response element (RRE) of HIV-1 allows for Rev-dependent mRNA export from the nucleus to the cytoplasm.
   6448..6548    +  CDS            Rev (fragment): human immunodeficiency virus 1 (HIV-1) Rev protein; rev; enhances nuclear export of unspliced and incompletely spliced viral mRNAs
   6567..6683    +  misc_feature   cPPT/CTS: central polypurine tract and central termination sequence of HIV-1
   6706..7009    +  enhancer       CMV enhancer: human cytomegalovirus immediate early enhancer
   7010..7213    +  promoter       CMV promoter: human cytomegalovirus (CMV) immediate early promoter
   7318..7342    +  protein_bind   attB1: mutant version of attB; recombination site for the Gateway® BP reaction BP Clonase™
   7415..8815    +  CDS            ZIC3: ZIC3_HUMAN - Also known as ZNF203. Experimental evidence at protein level: Swiss-Prot protein existence level 1. Acts as transcriptional activator. Required in the earliest stages in both axial midline development and left-right (LR) asymmetry specification. Binds to the minimal GLI-consensus sequence 5'-GGGTGGTC- 3'. From Homo sapiens (Human).
   8888..9271    +  CDS            H2AZ2: H2AV_CHICK - Also known as H2AF. Experimental evidence at protein level: Swiss-Prot protein existence level 1. Variant histone H2A which replaces conventional H2A in a subset of nucleosomes. Nucleosomes wrap and compact DNA into chromatin, limiting DNA accessibility to the cellular machineries which require DNA as a template. Histones thereby play a central role in transcription regulation, DNA repair, DNA replication and chromosomal stability. DNA accessibility is regulated via a complex set of post- translational modifications of histones, also called histone code, and nucleosome remodeling.
   9278..9985    +  CDS            mCherry: mCherry is a basic (constitutively fluorescent) red fluorescent protein published in 2004, derived from Discosoma sp.. It is reported to be a very rapidly-maturing monomer with low acid sensitivity.
  10009..10029   -  protein_bind   attB2: mutant version of attB; core recombination site for the Gateway® BP reaction BP Clonase™
  10061..300     +  misc_feature   WPRE (across the origin): woodchuck hepatitis virus posttranscriptional regulatory element
