[The description below was written by a language model from this plasmid's Addgene catalogue record and pLannotate feature annotations shown in this document.]
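Description:
JDW 1473 (pLenti-BLAST-ZIC3-P2A-H2A-mCherry) is a 10.3 kb HIV-1-based lentiviral expression plasmid built on the pLenti-CMV-BLAST-DEST Gateway destination backbone. In bacteria it is maintained through a high-copy ColE1/pUC-type origin and selected with ampicillin via the β-lactamase gene; an f1 origin is also present. The record lists a recombination-tolerant E. coli strain as the growth host, a common choice for plasmids carrying repeated LTR sequences. The viral portion has the layout of a third-generation transfer vector. An RSV promoter is fused to a truncated 5' LTR to drive genomic RNA production in packaging cells. This is followed by the Ψ packaging signal with a partial gag sequence, the Rev response element for Rev-dependent nuclear export, and the cPPT/CTS. A WPRE lies downstream of the payload to boost transcript expression. The downstream LTR is annotated as a truncated LTR and is followed by an SV40 poly(A) signal.

The payload is transcribed from the CMV immediate-early enhancer and promoter and is flanked by attB1 and attB2 sites, which remain from the Gateway recombination used to insert it. It encodes human ZIC3, a zinc-finger transcriptional activator involved in midline and left-right axis specification. ZIC3 is linked through a P2A self-cleaving peptide (stated in the catalogue entry, not separately annotated) to a histone H2A–mCherry fusion. The annotation tool matches the histone portion to an H2A.Z-type variant. A single transcript therefore yields ZIC3 and, separately, a chromatin-bound red reporter that marks the nuclei of expressing cells. A separate SV40 promoter/EM7 cassette drives blasticidin S deaminase, allowing blasticidin selection of transduced mammalian cells. The construct is suited to stable ZIC3 overexpression with nuclear fluorescent tracking, and the associated study concerns transcriptional control of endothelial diversity.
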