Addgene plasmid #233547: JDW 1473 (pLenti-BLAST-ZIC3-P2A-H2A-mCherry)
Purpose: A CMV driven human ZIC3 followed by a P2A cleavage peptide and an H2A mCherry fusion protein.
Depositing lab: Joshua Wythe. Depositing organization: University of Virginia. Publication: Defining the Transcriptional and Epigenetic Basis of Organotypic Endothelial Diversity in the Developing and Adult Mouse. Cantu Gutierrez ME, Hill MC, Largoza G, Martin JF, Wythe JD. bioRxiv 2021.11.15.468651 10.1101/2021.11.15.468651.
Backbone
  Vector backbone: pLenti-CMV-BLAST-DEST
  Vector type: Lentiviral
Growth in bacteria
  Bacterial resistance: Ampicillin, 100 μg/mL
  Growth temperature: 37°C
  Growth strain: NEB Stable
  Copy number: High Copy
Gene/Insert
  Gene/Insert name: ZIC3
  Species: H. sapiens (human)
  Entrez Gene: ZIC3 (a.k.a. HTX, HTX1, VACTERLX, ZNF203)
  Cloning method: Gateway Cloning
Terms and licenses: Academic/Nonprofit Terms; Industry Terms: Not Available to Industry
Depositor comments: Please visit https://doi.org/10.1101/2021.11.15.468651 for bioRxiv preprint.
How to cite: JDW 1473 (pLenti-BLAST-ZIC3-P2A-H2A-mCherry) was a gift from Joshua Wythe (Addgene plasmid # 233547 ; http://n2t.net/addgene:233547 ; RRID:Addgene_233547)
